>Addgene plasmid #87020 | jk68 | addgene full sequence | sequence record 173038 | Addgene NGS Result
ATTGACGGCGTAGTACACACTATTGAATCAAACAGCCGACCAATTGCACTACCATCACAATGGAGAAGCC
AGTAGTAAACGTAGACGTAGACCCCCAGAGTCCGTTTGTCGTGCAACTGCAAAAAAGCTTCCCGCAATTT
GAGGTAGTAGCACAGCAGGTCACTCCAAATGACCATGCTAATGCCAGAGCATTTTCGCATCTGGCCAGTA
AACTAATCGAGCTGGAGGTTCCTACCACAGCGACGATCTTGGACATAGGCAGCGCACCGGCTCGTAGAAT
GTTTTCCGAGCACCAGTATCATTGTGTCTGCCCCATGCGTAGTCCAGAAGACCCGGACCGCATGATGAAA
TATGCCAGTAAACTGGCGGAAAAAGCGTGCAAGATTACAAACAAGAACTTGCATGAGAAGATTAAGGATC
TCCGGACCGTACTTGATACGCCGGATGCTGAAACACCATCGCTCTGCTTTCACAACGATGTTACCTGCAA
CATGCGTGCCGAATATTCCGTCATGCAGGACGTGTATATCAACGCTCCCGGAACTATCTATCATCAGGCT
ATGAAAGGCGTGCGGACCCTGTACTGGATTGGCTTCGACACCACCCAGTTCATGTTCTCGGCTATGGCAG
GTTCGTACCCTGCGTACAACACCAACTGGGCCGACGAGAAAGTCCTTGAAGCGCGTAACATCGGACTTTG
CAGCACAAAGCTGAGTGAAGGTAGGACAGGAAAATTGTCGATAATGAGGAAGAAGGAGTTGAAGCCCGGG
TCGCGGGTTTATTTCTCCGTAGGATCGACACTTTATCCAGAACACAGAGCCAGCTTGCAGAGCTGGCATC
TTCCATCGGTGTTCCACTTGAATGGAAAGCAGTCGTACACTTGCCGCTGTGATACAGTGGTGAGTTGCGA
AGGCTACGTAGTGAAGAAAATCACCATCAGTCCCGGGATCACGGGAGAAACCGTGGGATACGCGGTTACA
CACAATAGCGAGGGCTTCTTGCTATGCAAAGTTACTGACACAGTAAAAGGAGAACGGGTATCGTTCCCTG
TGTGCACGTACATCCCGGCCACCATATGCGATCAGATGACTGGTATAATGGCCACGGATATATCACCTGA
CGATGCACAAAAACTTCTGGTTGGGCTCAACCAGCGAATTGTCATTAACGGTAGGACTAACAGGAACACC
AACACCATGCAAAATTACCTTCTGCCGATCATAGCACAAGGGTTCAGCAAATGGGCTAAGGAGCGCAAGG
ATGATCTTGATAACGAGAAAATGCTGGGTACTAGAGAACGCAAGCTTACGTATGGCTGCTTGTGGGCGTT
TCGCACTAAGAAAGTACATTCGTTTTATCGCCCACCTGGAACGCAGACCTGCGTAAAAGTCCCAGCCTCT
TTTAGCGCTTTTCCCATGTCGTCCGTATGGACGACCTCTTTGCCCATGTCGCTGAGGCAGAAATTGAAAC
TGGCATTGCAACCAAAGAAGGAGGAAAAACTGCTGCAGGTCTCGGAGGAATTAGTCATGGAGGCCAAGGC
TGCTTTTGAGGATGCTCAGGAGGAAGCCAGAGCGGAGAAGCTCCGAGAAGCACTTCCACCATTAGTGGCA
GACAAAGGCATCGAGGCAGCCGCAGAAGTTGTCTGCGAAGTGGAGGGGCTCCAGGCGGACATCGGAGCAG
CATTAGTTGAAACCCCGCGCGGTCACGTAAGGATAATACCTCAAGCAAATGACCGTATGATCGGACAGTA
TATCGTTGTCTCGCCAAACTCTGTGCTGAAGAATGCCAAACTCGCACCAGCGCACCCGCTAGCAGATCAG
GTTAAGATCATAACACACTCCGGAAGATCAGGAAGGTACGCGGTCGAACCATACGACGCTAAAGTACTGA
TGCCAGCAGGAGGTGCCGTACCATGGCCAGAATTCCTAGCACTGAGTGAGAGCGCCACGTTAGTGTACAA
CGAAAGAGAGTTTGTGAACCGCAAACTATACCACATTGCCATGCATGGCCCCGCCAAGAATACAGAAGAG
GAGCAGTACAAGGTTACAAAGGCAGAGCTTGCAGAAACAGAGTACGTGTTTGACGTGGACAAGAAGCGTT
GCGTTAAGAAGGAAGAAGCCTCAGGTCTGGTCCTCTCGGGAGAACTGACCAACCCTCCCTATCATGAGCT
AGCTCTGGAGGGACTGAAGACCCGACCTGCGGTCCCGTACAAGGTCGAAACAATAGGAGTGATAGGCACA
CCGGGGTCGGGCAAGTCAGCTATTATCAAGTCAACTGTCACGGCACGAGATCTTGTTACCAGCGGAAAGA
AAGAAAATTGTCGCGAAATTGAGGCCGACGTGCTAAGACTGAGGGGTATGCAGATTACGTCGAAGACAGT
AGATTCGGTTATGCTCAACGGATGCCACAAAGCCGTAGAAGTGCTGTACGTTGACGAAGCGTTCGCGTGC
CACGCAGGAGCACTACTTGCCTTGATTGCTATCGTCAGGCCCCGCAAGAAGGTAGTACTATGCGGAGACC
CCATGCAATGCGGATTCTTCAACATGATGCAACTAAAGGTACATTTCAATCACCCTGAAAAAGACATATG
CACCAAGACATTCTACAAGTATATCTCCCGGCGTTGCACACAGCCAGTTACAGCTATTGTATCGACACTG
CATTACGATGGAAAGATGAAAACCACGAACCCGTGCAAGAAGAACATTGAAATCGATATTACAGGGGCCA
CAAAGCCGAAGCCAGGGGATATCATCCTGACATGTTTCCGCGGGTGGGTTAAGCAATTGCAAATCGACTA
TCCCGGACATGAAGTAATGACAGCCGCGGCCTCACAAGGGCTAACCAGAAAAGGAGTGTATGCCGTCCGG
CAAAAAGTCAATGAAAACCCACTGTACGCGATCACATCAGAGCATGTGAACGTGTTGCTCACCCGCACTG
AGGACAGGCTAGTGTGGAAAACCTTGCAGGGCGACCCATGGATTAAGCAGCTCACTAACATACCTAAAGG
AAACTTTCAGGCTACTATAGAGGACTGGGAAGCTGAACACAAGGGAATAATTGCTGCAATAAACAGCCCC
ACTCCCCGTGCCAATCCGTTCAGCTGCAAGACCAACGTTTGCTGGGCGAAAGCATTGGAACCGATACTAG
CCACGGCCGGTATCGTACTTACCGGTTGCCAGTGGAGCGAACTGTTCCCACAGTTTGCGGATGACAAACC
ACATTCGGCCATTTACGCCTTAGACGTAATTTGCATTAAGTTTTTCGGCATGGACTTGACAAGCGGACTG
TTTTCTAAACAGAGCATCCCACTAACGTACCATCCCGCCGATTCAGCGAGGCCGGTAGCTCATTGGGACA
ACAGCCCAGGAACCCGCAAGTATGGGTACGATCACGCCATTGCCGCCGAACTCTCCCGTAGATTTCCGGT
GTTCCAGCTAGCTGGGAAGGGCACACAACTTGATTTGCAGACGGGGAGAACCAGAGTTATCTCTGCACAG
CATAACCTGGTCCCGGTGAACCGCAATCTTCCTCACGCCTTAGTCCCCGAGTACAAGGAGAAGCAACCCG
GCCCGGTCGAAAAATTCTTGAACCAGTTCAAACACCACTCAGTACTTGTGGTATCAGAGGAAAAAATTGA
AGCTCCCCGTAAGAGAATCGAATGGATCGCCCCGATTGGCATAGCCGGTGCAGATAAGAACTACAACCTG
GCTTTCGGGTTTCCGCCGCAGGCACGGTACGACCTGGTGTTCATCAACATTGGAACTAAATACAGAAACC
ACCACTTTCAGCAGTGCGAAGACCATGCGGCGACCTTAAAAACCCTTTCGCGTTCGGCCCTGAATTGCCT
TAACCCAGGAGGCACCCTCGTGGTGAAGTCCTATGGCTACGCCGACCGCAACAGTGAGGACGTAGTCACC
GCTCTTGCCAGAAAGTTTGTCAGGGTGTCTGCAGCGAGACCAGATTGTGTCTCAAGCAATACAGAAATGT
ACCTGATTTTCCGACAACTAGACAACAGCCGTACACGGCAATTCACCCCGCACCATCTGAATTGCGTGAT
TTCGTCCGTGTATGAGGGTACAAGAGATGGAGTTGGAGCCGCGCCGTCATACCGCACCAAAAGGGAGAAT
ATTGCTGACTGTCAAGAGGAAGCAGTTGTCAACGCAGCCAATCCGCTGGGTAGACCAGGCGAAGGAGTCT
GCCGTGCCATCTATAAACGTTGGCCGACCAGTTTTACCGATTCAGCCACGGAGACAGGCACCGCAAGAAT
GACTGTGTGCCTAGGAAAGAAAGTGATCCACGCGGTCGGCCCTGATTTCCGGAAGCACCCAGAAGCAGAA
GCCTTGAAATTGCTACAAAACGCCTACCATGCAGTGGCAGACTTAGTAAATGAACATAACATCAAGTCTG
TCGCCATTCCACTGCTATCTACAGGCATTTACGCAGCCGGAAAAGACCGCCTTGAAGTATCACTTAACTG
CTTGACAACCGCGCTAGACAGAACTGACGCGGACGTAACCATCTATTGCCTGGATAAGAAGTGGAAGGAA
AGAATCGACGCGGCACTCCAACTTAAGGAGTCTGTAACAGAGCTGAAGGATGAAGATATGGAGATCGACG
ATGAGTTAGTATGGATTCATCCAGACAGTTGCTTGAAGGGAAGAAAGGGATTCAGTACTACAAAAGGAAA
ATTGTATTCGTACTTCGAAGGCACCAAATTCCATCAAGCAGCAAAAGACATGGCGGAGATAAAGGTCCTG
TTCCCTAATGACCAGGAAAGTAATGAACAACTGTGTGCCTACATATTGGGTGAGACCATGGAAGCAATCC
GCGAAAAGTGCCCGGTCGACCATAACCCGTCGTCTAGCCCGCCCAAAACGTTGCCGTGCCTTTGCATGTA
TGCCATGACGCCAGAAAGGGTCCACAGACTTAGAAGCAATAACGTCAAAGAAGTTACAGTATGCTCCTCC
ACCCCCCTTCCTAAGCACAAAATTAAGAATGTTCAGAAGGTTCAGTGCACGAAAGTAGTCCTGTTTAATC
CGCACACTCCCGCATTCGTTCCCGCCCGTAAGTACATAGAAGTGCCAGAACAGCCTACCGCTCCTCCTGC
ACAGGCCGAGGAGGCCCCCGAAGTTGTAGCGACACCGTCACCATCTACAGCTGATAACACCTCGCTTGAT
GTCACAGACATCTCACTGGATATGGATGACAGTAGCGAAGGCTCACTTTTTTCGAGCTTTAGCGGATCGG
ACAACTCTATTACTAGTATGGACAGTTGGTCGTCAGGACCTAGTTCACTAGAGATAGTAGACCGAAGGCA
GGTGGTGGTGGCTGACGTTCATGCCGTCCAAGAGCCTGCCCCTATTCCACCGCCAAGGCTAAAGAAGATG
GCCCGCCTGGCAGCGGCAAGAAAAGAGCCCACTCCACCGGCAAGCAATAGCTCTGAGTCCCTCCACCTCT
CTTTTGGTGGGGTATCCATGTCCCTCGGATCAATTTTCGACGGAGAGACGGCCCGCCAGGCAGCGGTACA
ACCCCTGGCAACAGGCCCCACGGATGTGCCTATGTCTTTCGGATCGTTTTCCGACGGAGAGATTGATGAG
CTGAGCCGCAGAGTAACTGAGTCCGAACCCGTCCTGTTTGGATCATTTGAACCGGGCGAAGTGAACTCAA
TTATATCGTCCCGATCAGCCGTATCTTTTCCTCTACGCAAGCAGAGACGTAGACGCAGGAGCAGGAGGAC
TGAATACTGACTAACCGGGGTAGGTGGGTACATATTTTCGACGGACACAGGCCCTGGGCACTTGCAAAAG
AAGTCCGTTCTGCAGAACCAGCTTACAGAACCGACCTTGGAGCGCAATGTCCTGGAAAGAATTCATGCCC
CGGTGCTCGACACGTCGAAAGAGGAACAACTCAAACTCAGGTACCAGATGATGCCCACCGAAGCCAACAA
AAGTAGGTACCAGTCTCGTAAAGTAGAAAATCAGAAAGCCATAACCACTGAGCGACTACTGTCAGGACTA
CGACTGTATAACTCTGCCACAGATCAGCCAGAATGCTATAAGATCACCTATCCGAAACCATTGTACTCCA
GTAGCGTACCGGCGAACTACTCCGATCCACAGTTCGCTGTAGCTGTCTGTAACAACTATCTGCATGAGAA
CTATCCGACAGTAGCATCTTATCAGATTACTGACGAGTACGATGCTTACTTGGATATGGTAGACGGGACA
GTCGCCTGCCTGGATACTGCAACCTTCTGCCCCGCTAAGCTTAGAAGTTACCCGAAAAAACATGAGTATA
GAGCCCCGAATATCCGCAGTGCGGTTCCATCAGCGATGCAGAACACGCTACAAAATGTGCTCATTGCCGC
AACTAAAAGAAATTGCAACGTCACGCAGATGCGTGAACTGCCAACACTGGACTCAGCGACATTCAATGTC
GAATGCTTTCGAAAATATGCATGTAATGACGAGTATTGGGAGGAGTTCGCTCGGAAGCCAATTAGGATTA
CCACTGAGTTTGTCACCGCATATGTAGCTAGACTGAAAGGCCCTAAGGCCGCCGCACTATTTGCAAAGAC
GTATAATTTGGTCCCATTGCAAGAAGTGCCTATGGATAGATTCGTCATGGACATGAAAAGAGACGTGAAA
GTTACACCAGGCACGAAACACACAGAAGAAAGACCGAAAGTACAAGTGATACAAGCCGCAGAACCCCTGG
CGACTGCTTACTTATGCGGGATTCACCGGGAATTAGTGCGTAGGCTTACGGCCGTCTTGCTTCCAAACAT
TCACACGCTTTTTGACATGTCGGCGGAGGATTTTGATGCAATCATAGCAGAACACTTCAAGCAAGGCGAC
CCGGTACTGGAGACGGATATCGCATCATTCGACAAAAGCCAAGACGACGCTATGGCGTTAACCGGTCTGA
TGATCTTGGAGGACCTGGGTGTGGATCAACCACTACTCGACTTGATCGAGTGCGCCTTTGGAGAAATATC
ATCCACCCATCTACCTACGGGTACTCGTTTTAAATTCGGGGCGATGATGAAATCCGGAATGTTCCTCACA
CTTTTTGTCAACACAGTTTTGAATGTCGTTATCGCCAGCAGAGTACTAGAAGAGCGGCTTAAAACGTCCA
GATGTGCAGCGTTCATTGGCGACGACAACATCATACATGGAGTAGTATCTGACAAAGAAATGGCTGAGAG
GTGCGCCACCTGGCTCAACATGGAGGTTAAGATCATCGACGCAGTCATCGGTGAGAGACCACCTTACTTC
TGCGGCGGATTTATCTTGCAAGATTCGGTTACTTCCACAGCGTGCCGCGTGGCGGATCCCCTGAAAAGGC
TGTTTAAGTTGGGTAAACCGCTCCCAGCCGACGACGAGCAAGACGAAGACAGAAGACGCGCTCTGCTAGA
TGAAACAAAGGCGTGGTTTAGAGTAGGTATAACAGGCACTTTAGCAGTGGCCGTGACGACCCGGTATGAG
GTAGACAATATTACACCTGTCCTACTGGCATTGAGAACTTTTGCCCAGAGCAAAAGAGCATTCCAAGCCA
TCAGAGGGGAAATAAAGCATCTCTACGGTGGTCCTAAATAGTCAGCATAGTACATTTCATCTGACTAATA
CCACAACACCACCACCTCTAGAGCCACCATGGCACTTCCCAGATGCATGTGGCCAAATTATGTTTGGAGA
GCTATGATGGCATGTGTGGTCCACAGGGGATCCGGTGCCCCATTGACTCTCTGCTTGTTGGGATGTTTGC
TACAGACTTTTCACGTACTCTCTCAAAAGTATCCATACGACGTTCCGGACTACGCAGAATTCATGGACAA
AGACTGCGAAATGAAGCGCACCACCCTGGATAGCCCTCTGGGCAAGCTGGAACTGTCTGGGTGCGAACAG
GGCCTGCACCGTATCATCTTCCTGGGCAAAGGAACATCTGCCGCCGACGCCGTGGAAGTGCCTGCCCCAG
CCGCCGTGCTGGGCGGACCAGAGCCACTGATGCAGGCCACCGCCTGGCTCAACGCCTACTTTCACCAGCC
TGAGGCCATCGAGGAGTTCCCTGTGCCAGCCCTGCACCACCCAGTGTTCCAGCAGGAGAGCTTTACCCGC
CAGGTGCTGTGGAAACTGCTGAAAGTGGTGAAGTTCGGAGAGGTCATCAGCTACAGCCACCTGGCCGCCC
TGGCCGGCAATCCCGCCGCCACCGCCGCCGTGAAAACCGCCCTGAGCGGAAATCCCGTGCCCATTCTGAT
CCCCTGCCACCGGGTGGTGCAGGGCGACCTGGACGTGGGGGGCTACGAGGGCGGGCTCGCCGTGAAAGAG
TGGCTGCTGGCCCACGAGGGCCACAGACTGGGCAAGCCTGGGCTGGGTGTCGACTTGGATGATGTAGACC
CATTGGTTACTACTAACTTTGGCAAGATTAGGGGAATTAAGAAAGAACTCAATAATGAAATTTTGGGTCC
TGTCATTCAGTTTCTTGGGGTTCCATATGCCGCTCCACCAACAGGAGAACATCGTTTCCAGCCTCCAGAA
CCACCATCTCCCTGGTCTGACATCCGGAACGCCACTCAGTTTGCTCCTGTATGTCCCCAGAATATCATTG
ATGGCAGATTGCCTGAAGTTATGCTTCCTGTGTGGTTCACTAATAACTTGGATGTGGTTTCATCATACGT
CCAAGACCAGAGTGAAGACTGTCTATACTTAAACATCTATGTCCCAACTGAAGATGGTCCCCTTACAAAG
AAACACACAGATGATTTAGGTGATAATGACGGTGCTGAAGATGAAGATATTCGGGACAGTGGGGGTCCCA
AACCAGTGATGGTGTACATCCATGGCGGCTCTTACATGGAAGGTACTGGAAATCTGTATGATGGGAGTGT
CTTGGCAAGCTATGGCAATGTGATCGTCATCACAGTCAACTATCGGCTTGGGGTACTTGGCTTCTTGAGC
ACAGGGGATCAGGCTGCCAAAGGAAACTACGGGCTCCTTGACCTCATCCAGGCCCTAAGATGGACCAGCG
AGAACATTGGGTTCTTTGGTGGTGACCCCTTGCGAATCACTGTGTTTGGATCAGGCGCTGGGGGTTCATG
TGTCAACCTGCTGACTTTATCCCATTATTCTGAAGGTAACCGTTGGAGCAATTCAACCAAAGGACTTTTT
CAACGAGCAATAGCTCAGAGTGGAACAGCCCTTTCCAGCTGGGCTGTTAGTTTCCAGCCTGCAAAATACG
CTAGAATTCTGGCCACAAAAGTTGGCTGCAATGTTTCAGATACAGTAGAGTTAGTAGAATGCCTGCAGAA
GAAGCCTTACAAAGAACTTGTTGATCAAGATGTTCAACCAGCCCGATACCACATAGCCTTTGGACCTGTG
ATCGATGGTGATGTAATACCAGATGACCCTCAGATACTGATGGAACAAGGAGAGTTCCTCAACTATGATA
TAATGTTGGGAGTTAACCAAGGGGAAGGGTTGAAGTTTGTCGAAAATATAGTAGATAGTGATGATGGTGT
ATCAGCCAGTGATTTCGACTTTGCTGTTTCTAATTTTGTTGATAATTTATATGGATATCCTGAAGGCAAA
GATGTTTTGAGAGAAACCATTAAATTCATGTATACTGACTGGGCTGATCGCCATAATCCTGAAACTAGAA
GGAAGACATTGTTGGCTTTGTTTACGGACCATCAATGGGTAGCACCTGCTGTGGCCACAGCAGACCTTCA
CTCGAACTTTGGCTCACCTACATACTTCTATGCCTTTTATCATCATTGCCAAACAGATCAAGTTCCAGCT
TGGGCTGATGCAGCTCATGGGGATGAGGTTCCCTATGTGTTGGGAATCCCCATGATTGGCCCTACAGAGT
TATTTCCTTGCAATTTCTCCAAGAATGATGTGATGTTGAGTGCAGTAGTAATGACATACTGGACGAATTT
TGCTAAAACTGGTGACCCAAATCAACCAGTTCCTCAAGACACAAAATTCATCCATACCAAACCCAACCGC
TTTGAAGAAGTAGCATGGACCAGATATTCCCAGAAAGACCAGCTTTATCTCCATATTGGATTAAAACCGA
GAGTTAAAGAGCATTACAGAGCCAATAAGGTAAATCTCTGGCTGGAGCTGGTACCTCATCTGCATAATCT
CAATGACATTTCTCAGTATACCTCGACAACAACTAAAGTGCCATCCACGGACATCACTCTCAGACCTACA
AGGAAGAATTCCACACCAGTCACATCAGCCTTTCCCACTGCCAAACAGGATGATCCCAAGCAACAACCAA
GCCCCTTCTCGGTGGATCAGAGGGACTACTCCACAGAGCTAAGTGTCACTATCGCAGTGGGGGCCTCTCT
GCTGTTTCTCAACATCTTGGCTTTTGCAGCCCTGTACTACAAGAAGGATAAGAGGAGACATGATGTCCAC
CGGAGGTGCAGCCCTCAGCGCACGACCACCAACGACCTAACCCATGCTCCAGAAGAGGAAATTATGTCTC
TCCAAATGAAGCACACTGACTTGGATCACGAGTGTGAGTCCATCCATCCACATGAGGTGGTTCTTCGGAC
CAGCGCTCCACCGCTCGACGGAGCCGGAGCTGGCGCTGGAGCTGGAGCCGGAGCTGGCGGGCTAGCCACC
ATGGACGCACAAACACGACGACGTGAGCGTCGCGCTGAGAAACAAGCTCAATGGAAAGCTGCAAACCCAC
CGCTCGACGGAGCCGGAGCTGGCGCTGGAGCTGGAGCCGGAGCTGGCGGTCTAGCCACCATGGACGCACA
AACACGACGACGTGAGCGTCGCGCTGAGAAACAAGCTCAATGGAAAGCTGCAAACCCACCGCTCGACGGA
GCCGGAGCTGGCGCTGGAGCTGGAGCCGGAGCTGGCGGTCTAGCCACCATGGACGCACAAACACGACGAC
GTGAGCGTCGCGCTGAGAAACAAGCTCAATGGAAAGCTGCAAACCCACCGCTCGACGGAGCCGGAGCTGG
CGCTGGAGCTGGAGCCGGAGCTGGCGGTCTAGCCACCATGGACGCACAAACACGACGACGTGAGCGTCGC
GCTGAGAAACAAGCTCAATGGAAAGCTGCAAACCCACCGCTCGAGCCACCGCTCGACGGAGCCGGAGCTG
GCGCTGGAGCTGGAGCCGGAGCTGGCGGTCTAGCCACCCCACCGAGCGCTGCCTGTCCCCCAGATTATAC
TCTAGCTATGAGGAGGTCACCTGATGATATTCCACTAATGACACCTAACACCATCACAATGATTCCCAAC
ACTATACCAGGGATTCAGCCCTTACATACATTCAACACATTTACTGGAGGACAGAATAATACACTGCCCC
ATCCCCACCCACACCCCCATTCACATTCAACAACCAGGGTATAGGCATGCAGGCCTTAAAGCATCTCTAC
GGTGGTCCTAAATAGTCAGCATAGTACATTTCATCTGACTAATACCACAACACCACCACCTCTAGTAGAG
GCGCGCCACCATGGTGAGCAAGGGCGAGGAGGATAACATGGCCATCATCAAGGAGTTCATGCGCTTCAAG
GTGCACATGGAGGGCTCCGTGAACGGCCACGAGTTCGAGATCGAGGGCGAGGGCGAGGGCCGCCCCTACG
AGGGCACCCAGACCGCCAAGCTGAAGGTGACCAAGGGTGGCCCCCTGCCCTTCGCCTGGGACATCCTGTC
CCCTCAGTTCATGTACGGCTCCAAGGCCTACGTGAAGCACCCCGCCGACATCCCCGACTACTTGAAGCTG
TCCTTCCCCGAGGGCTTCAAGTGGGAGCGCGTGATGAACTTCGAGGACGGCGGCGTGGTGACCGTGACCC
AGGACTCCTCCCTGCAGGACGGCGAGTTCATCTACAAGGTGAAGCTGCGCGGCACCAACTTCCCCTCCGA
CGGCCCCGTAATGCAGAAGAAGACCATGGGCTGGGAGGCCTCCTCCGAGCGGATGTACCCCGAGGACGGC
GCCCTGAAGGGCGAGATCAAGCAGAGGCTGAAGCTGAAGGACGGCGGCCACTACGACGCTGAGGTCAAGA
CCACCTACAAGGCCAAGAAGCCCGTGCAGCTGCCCGGCGCCTACAACGTCAACATCAAGTTGGACATCAC
CTCCCACAACGAGGACTACACCATCGTGGAACAGTACGAACGCGCCGAGGGCCGCCACTCCACCGGCGGC
ATGGACGAGCTGTACAAGTCTTAGAGGGGCCCAATGATCCGACCAGCAAAACTCGATGTACTTCCGAGGA
ACTGATGTGCATAATGCATCAGGCTGGTACATTAGATCCCCGCTTACCGCGGGCAATATAGCAACACTAA
AAACTCGATGTACTTCCGAGGAAGCGCAGTGCATAATGCTGCGCAGTGTTGCCACATAACCACTATATTA
ACCATTTATCTAGCGGACGCCAAAAACTCAATGTATTTCTGAGGAAGCGTGGTGCATAATGCCACGCAGC
GTCTGCATAACTTTTATTATTTCTTTTATTAATCAACAAAATTTTGTTTTTAACATTTCAAAAAAAAAAA
AAAAAAAAAAAAAAAAAAAAAAAGGGGAATTCCTCGATAATTAAGCGGCCGCTTAATTAATCGAGGGGAA
TTAATTCTTGAAGACGAAAGGGCCAGGTGGCACTTTTCGGGGAAATGTGCGCGGAACCCCTATTTGTTTA
TTTTTCTAAATACATTCAAATATGTATCCGCTCATGAGACAATAACCCTGATAAATGCTTCAATAATATT
GAAAAAGGAAGAGTATGAGTATTCAACATTTCCGTGTCGCCCTTATTCCCTTTTTTGCGGCATTTTGCCT
TCCTGTTTTTGCTCACCCAGAAACGCTGGTGAAAGTAAAAGATGCTGAAGATCAGTTGGGTGCACGAGTG
GGTTACATCGAACTGGATCTCAACAGCGGTAAGATCCTTGAGAGTTTTCGCCCCGAAGAACGTTTTCCAA
TGATGAGCACTTTTAAAGTTCTGCTATGTGGCGCGGTATTATCCCGTGTTGACGCCGGGCAAGAGCAACT
CGGTCGCCGCATACACTATTCTCAGAATGACTTGGTTGAGTACTCACCAGTCACAGAAAAGCATCTTACG
GATGGCATGACAGTAAGAGAATTATGCAGTGCTGCCATAACCATGAGTGATAACACTGCGGCCAACTTAC
TTCTGACAACGATCGGAGGACCGAAGGAGCTAACCGCTTTTTTGCACAACATGGGGGATCATGTAACTCG
CCTTGATCGTTGGGAACCGGAGCTGAATGAAGCCATACCAAACGACGAGCGTGACACCACGATGCCTGTA
GCAATGGCAACAACGTTGCGCAAACTATTAACTGGCGAACTACTTACTCTAGCTTCCCGGCAACAATTAA
TAGACTGGATGGAGGCGGATAAAGTTGCAGGACCACTTCTGCGCTCGGCCCTTCCGGCTGGCTGGTTTAT
TGCTGATAAATCTGGAGCCGGTGAGCGTGGGTCTCGCGGTATCATTGCAGCACTGGGGCCAGATGGTAAG
CCCTCCCGTATCGTAGTTATCTACACGACGGGGAGTCAGGCAACTATGGATGAACGAAATAGACAGATCG
CTGAGATAGGTGCCTCACTGATTAAGCATTGGTAACTGTCAGACCAAGTTTACTCATATATACTTTAGAT
TGATTTAAAACTTCATTTTTAATTTAAAAGGATCTAGGTGAAGATCCTTTTTGATAATCTCATGACCAAA
ATCCCTTAACGTGAGTTTTCGTTCCACTGAGCGTCAGACCCCGTAGAAAAGATCAAAGGATCTTCTTGAG
ATCCTTTTTTTCTGCGCGTAATCTGCTGCTTGCAAACAAAAAAACCACCGCTACCAGCGGTGGTTTGTTT
GCCGGATCAAGAGCTACCAACTCTTTTTCCGAAGGTAACTGGCTTCAGCAGAGCGCAGATACCAAATACT
GTCCTTCTAGTGTAGCCGTAGTTAGGCCACCACTTCAAGAACTCTGTAGCACCGCCTACATACCTCGCTC
TGCTAATCCTGTTACCAGTGGCTGCTGCCAGTGGCGATAAGTCGTGTCTTACCGGGTTGGACTCAAGACG
ATAGTTACCGGATAAGGCGCAGCGGTCGGGCTGAACGGGGGGTTCGTGCACACAGCCCAGCTTGGAGCGA
ACGACCTACACCGAACTGAGATACCTACAGCGTGAGCTATGAGAAAGCGCCACGCTTCCCGAAGGGAGAA
AGGCGGACAGGTATCCGGTAAGCGGCAGGGTCGGAACAGGAGAGCGCACGAGGGAGCTTCCAGGGGGAAA
CGCCTGGTATCTTTATAGTCCTGTCGGGTTTCGCCACCTCTGACTTGAGCGTCGATTTTTGTGATGCTCG
TCAGGGGGGCGGAGCCTATGGAAAAACGCCAGCAACGCGAGCTCGTATGGACATATTGTCGTTAGAACGC
GGCTACAATTAATACATAACCTTATGTATCATACACATACGATTTAGGTGACACTATAG
Features (pLannotate 1.2.2; 8 found; start..end, strand, type, name):
     60..7598    +  CDS            POLN_SINDV: Experimental evidence at protein level: Swiss-Prot protein existence level 1. [RNA-directed RNA polymerase nsP4]: RNA dependent RNA polymerase (PubMed:8107248, PubMed:7517863, PubMed:19036396). Replicates genomic and antigenomic RNA by recognizing replications specific signals. The early replication complex formed by the polyprotein P123 and nsP4 synthesizes minus-strand RNAs (PubMed:8107248, PubMed:7517863, PubMed:2529379). The late replication complex composed of fully processed nsP1-nsP4 is responsible for the production of genomic and subgenomic plus-strand RNAs (PubMed:8107248, PubMed:751
   7833..8378    +  CDS            SNAP-tag®: human O6-alkylguanine-DNA-alkyltransferase variant that forms covalent bonds with benzylguanine derivatives fast-reacting variant, optimized for mammalian expression
   8400..11381   +  CDS            Nlgn3: NLGN3_RAT - Experimental evidence at protein level: Swiss-Prot protein existence level 1. Cell surface protein involved in cell-cell-interactions via its interactions with neurexin family members. Plays a role in synapse function and synaptic signal transmission, and probably mediates its effects by recruiting and clustering other synaptic proteins. May promote the initial formation of synapses, but is not essential for this. May also play a role in glia-glia or glia-neuron interactions in the developing peripheral nervous system. From Rattus norvegicus (Rat).
  11491..12198   +  CDS            mCherry: mCherry is a basic (constitutively fluorescent) red fluorescent protein published in 2004, derived from Discosoma sp.. It is reported to be a very rapidly-maturing monomer with low acid sensitivity.
  12650..12754   +  promoter       AmpR promoter: bla
  12755..13615   +  CDS            AmpR: β-lactamase; bla; confers resistance to ampicillin, carbenicillin, and related antibiotics
  13786..14374   +  rep_origin     ori: high-copy-number ColE1/pMB1/pBR322/pUC origin of replication
  14462..1       +  promoter       SP6 promoter (across the origin): promoter for bacteriophage SP6 RNA polymerase
