[The description below was written by a language model from this plasmid's Addgene catalogue record and pLannotate feature annotations shown in this document.]
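Description:
jk68 is a Sindbis virus genomic plasmid built on the pSinEGdsp backbone, made for the proximity ligation assay (PLA) screen of SYNseq, a barcode-sequencing approach to mapping neuronal connectivity. In bacteria it is maintained through a high-copy ColE1/pUC-type origin and selected with ampicillin via the bla gene and its promoter. An SP6 promoter spanning the plasmid's numbering origin sits immediately upstream of the viral sequence, an arrangement that allows the full recombinant alphavirus RNA to be transcribed in vitro by SP6 RNA polymerase.

The viral portion begins with the large Sindbis nonstructural polyprotein reading frame (nsP1–nsP4), which encodes the RNA-dependent RNA replicase that copies genomic RNA and produces subgenomic plus-strand transcripts. No structural protein genes are annotated. Instead, two payload reading frames follow the replicase. The first is SNAP-Nlg1AB-4xλN(i): a SNAP-tag, which covalently binds benzylguanine derivatives, followed by a mouse neuroligin-1 (AB variant) coding region whose name indicates four copies of the λN RNA-binding peptide. The automated annotation labels this region as rat Nlgn3, which most likely reflects homology among neuroligins rather than the true identity, and the λN repeats are not annotated separately. Neuroligins are synaptic cell-surface proteins that bind neurexins, so this fusion plausibly places a chemically addressable, RNA-binding protein at synapses. The second frame is mCherry, a red fluorescent marker of infected cells. The backbone name suggests a double subgenomic promoter design driving the two inserts separately, but these promoters are not annotated in the feature table.
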