Addgene plasmid #87020: jk68
Purpose: genomic Sindbis virus plasmid for use in SYNseq PLA screen
Depositing lab: Anthony Zador. Depositing organization: Cold Spring Harbor Laboratory. Publication: Using high-throughput barcode sequencing to efficiently map connectomes. Peikon ID, Kebschull JM, Vagin VV, Ravens DI, Sun YC, Brouzes E, Correa IR Jr, Bressan D, Zador AM. Nucleic Acids Res. 2017 Jul 7;45(12):e115. doi: 10.1093/nar/gkx292. PubMed 28449067.
Backbone
  Vector backbone: pSinEGdsp
  Vector type: Mammalian Expression, Synthetic Biology ; SIndbis virus genomic plasmid
Growth in bacteria
  Bacterial resistance: Ampicillin, 100 μg/mL
  Growth temperature: 37°C
  Growth strain: DH5alpha
  Copy number: Unknown
Gene/Insert 1
  Gene/Insert name: SNAP-Nlg1AB-4xλN(i)
  Species: M. musculus (mouse)
  Cloning method: Gibson Cloning
  Sequencing primers: 5′ unknown
Gene/Insert 2
  Gene/Insert name: mCherry
Terms and licenses: Academic/Nonprofit Terms; Industry Terms: Not Available to Industry
How to cite: jk68 was a gift from Anthony Zador (Addgene plasmid # 87020 ; http://n2t.net/addgene:87020 ; RRID:Addgene_87020)
